>Addgene plasmid #169399 | pmCellFree_KA1_SARS-COV-2_E | depositor full sequence | sequence record 328448 | Full Sequence
CTCTCCTGCATCTTTTAATCAAATCCCAAGATGTGTATAAACGCGCCGGTATGTACAGGAAGAGGTTTAT
ACTAAACTGTTACATTGCAAACGTGGTTTCGTGTGCCAAGTGTGAAAACCGATGTTTAATCAAGGCTCTG
ACGCATTTCTACAACCACGACTCCAAGTGTGTGGGTGAAGTCATGCATCTTTTAATCAAATCCCAAGATG
TGTATAAACCACCAAACTGCCAAAAAATGAAAACTGTCGACAAGCTCTGTCCGTTTGCTGGCAACTGCAA
GGGTCTCAATCCTATTTGTAATTATTGAATAATAAAACAATTATAAATGTCAAATTTGTTTTTTATTAAC
GATACAAACCAAACGCAACAAGAACATTTGTAGTATTATCTATAATTGAAAACGCGTAGTTATAATCGCT
GAGGTAATATTTAAAATCATTTTCAAATGATTCACAGTTAATTTGCGACAATATAATTTTATTTTCACAT
AAACTAGACGCCTTGTCGTCTTCTTCTTCGTATTCCTTCTCTTTTTCATTTTTCTCTTCATAAAAATTAA
CATAGTTATTATCGTATCCATATATGTATCTATCGTATAGAGTAAATTTTTTGTTGTCATAAATATATAT
GTCTTTTTTAATGGGGTGTATAGTACCGCTGCGCATAGTTTTTCTGTAATTTACAACAGTGCTATTTTCT
GGTAGTTCTTCGGAGTGTGTTGCTTTAATTATTAAATTTATATAATCAATGAATTTGGGATCGTCGGTTT
TGTACAATATGTTGCCGGCATAGTACGCAGCTTCTTCTAGTTCAATTACACCATTTTTTAGCAGCACCGG
ATTAACATAACTTTCCAAAATGTTGTACGAACCGTTAAACAAAAACAGTTCACCTCCCTTTTCTATACTA
TTGTCTGCGAGCAGTTGTTTGTTGTTAAAAATAACAGCCATTGTAATGAGACGCACAAACTAATATCACA
AACTGGAAATGTCTATCAATATATAGTTGCTGATGGCCGGCCGTAATGAGACGCACAAACTAATATCACA
AACTGGAAATGTCTATCAATATATAGTTGCTCTAGTTATTAATAGTAATCAATTACGGGGTCATTAGTTC
ATAGCCCATATATGGAGTTCCGCGTTACATAACTTACGGTAAATGGCCCGCCTGGCTGACCGCCCAACGA
CCCCCGCCCATTGACGTCAATAATGACGTATGTTCCCATAGTAACGCCAATAGGGACTTTCCATTGACGT
CAATGGGTGGAGTATTTACGGTAAACTGCCCACTTGGCAGTACATCAAGTGTATCATATGCCAAGTACGC
CCCCTATTGACGTCAATGACGGTAAATGGCCCGCCTGGCATTATGCCCAGTACATGACCTTATGGGACTT
TCCTACTTGGCAGTACATCTACGTATTAGTCATCGCTATTACCATGCATGGTCGAGGTGAGCCCCACGTT
CTGCTTCACTCTCCCCATCTCCCCCCCCTCCCCACCCCCAATTTTGTATTTATTTATTTTTTAATTATTT
TGTGCAGCGATGGGGGCGGGGGGGGGGGGGGGGCGCGCGCCAGGCGGGGCGGGGCGGGGCGAGGGGCGGG
GCGGGGCGAGGCGGAGAGGTGCGGCGGCAGCCAATCAGAGCGGCGCGCTCCGAAAGTTTCCTTTTATGGC
GAGGCGGCGGCGGCGGCGGCCCTATAAAAAGCGAAGCGCGCGGCGGGCGGGAGTCGCTGCGCGCTGCCTT
CGCCCCGTGCCCCGCTCCGCCGCCGCCTCGCGCCGCCCGCCCCGGCTCTGACTGACCGCGTTACTCCCAC
AGGTGAGCGGGCGGGACGGCCCTTCTCCTTCGGGCTGTAATTAGCGCTTGGTTTAATGACGGCTTGTTTC
TTTTCTGTGGCTGCGTGAAAGCCTTGAGGGGCTCCGGGAGGGCCCTTTGTGCGGGGGGAGCGGCTCGGGG
CTGTCCGCGGGGGGACGGCTGCCTTCGGGGGGGACGGGGCAGGGCGGGGTTCGGCTTCTGGCGTGTGACC
GGCGGCTCTAGAGCCTCTGCTAACCATGTTCATGCCTTCTTCTTTTTCCTACAGCTCCTGGGCAACGTGC
TGGTTATTGTGCTGTCTCATCATTTTGGCAAAGAATTGGATCGGACGTCTAATACGACTCACTATAGGGA
CATCTTAAGTTTATTTTATTTTATTTTATTTTATTTTATTTTATTTTATTTTATTTTATTTTATTTTATT
TAACCATGACAGTAATGTATAAAGTCTGTAAAGACATTAAACACGTAAGTGAAACCATGGGCACCTCTGG
TCACCACCATCACCACCATCACCACGGCACAAGCAAGGGCGAGGAGCTGTTCACCGGGGTGGTGCCCATC
CTGGTCGAGCTGGACGGCGACGTAAACGGCCACAAGTTCAGCGTGTCCGGCGAGGGCGAGGGCGATGCCA
CCTACGGCAAGCTGACCCTGAAGTTCATCTGCACCACCGGCAAGCTGCCCGTGCCCTGGCCCACCCTCGT
GACCACCCTGACCTACGGCGTGCAGTGCTTCAGCCGCTACCCCGACCACATGAAGCAGCACGACTTCTTC
AAGTCCGCCATGCCCGAAGGCTACGTCCAGGAGCGCACCATCTTCTTCAAGGACGACGGCAACTACAAGA
CCCGCGCCGAGGTGAAGTTCGAGGGCGACACCCTGGTGAACCGCATCGAGCTGAAGGGCATCGACTTCAA
GGAGGACGGCAACATCCTGGGGCACAAGCTGGAGTACAACTACAACAGCCACAACGTCTATATCATGGCC
GACAAGCAGAAGAACGGCATCAAGGTGAACTTCAAGATCCGCCACAACATCGAGGACGGCAGCGTGCAGC
TCGCCGACCACTACCAGCAGAACACCCCCATCGGCGACGGCCCCGTGCTGCTGCCCGACAACCACTACCT
GAGCACCCAGTCCGCCCTGAGCAAAGACCCCAACGAGAAGCGCGATCACATGGTCCTGCTGGAGTTCGTG
ACCGCCGCCGGGATCACTCTCGGCATGGACGAGCTATACAAGCTGGAGGTGCTCTTCCAGGGTCCGACAA
GTTTGTACAAAAAAGCAGGCTTAATGTACTCTTTCGTTTCTGAAGAAACTGGTACATTGATTGTTAATTC
TGTTTTGTTGTTCCTGGCTTTTGTTGTTTTTTTATTGGTTACTCTGGCTATTTTGACTGCTTTAAGATTA
TGTGCTTACTGTTGTAATATCGTTAACGTTTCTTTGGTTAAGCCATCTTTTTATGTTTACTCTAGAGTTA
AGAACCTGAATTCTTCTAGAGTTCCAGATTTATTGGTTTAATAAAACCCAGCTTTCTTGTACAAAGTGGT
GTAAGCGGCCGCCAGCTTTCTAGACCAGTTTAAACATCACCATCACCATCACTAAGTGATTAACCTCAGG
TGCAGGCTGCCTATCAGAAGGTGGTGGCTGGTGTGGCCAATGCCCTGGCTCACAAATACCACTGAGATCG
ATCTTTTTCCCTCTGCCAAAAATTATGGGGACATCATGAAGCCCCTTGAGCATCTGACTTCTGGCTAATA
AAGGAAATTTATTTTCATTGCAATAGTGTGTTGGAATTTTTTGTGTCTCTCACTCGGAAGGACATATGGG
AGGGCAAATCATTTAAAACATCAGAATGAGTATTTGGTTTAGAGTTTGGCAACATATGCCCATATGTAAC
TAGCATAACCCCTTGGGGCCTCTAAACGGGTCTTGAGGGGTTTTTTGCTGAAAGCATGCGGAGGAAATTC
TCCTTGAAGTTTCCCTGGTGTTCAAAGTAAAGGAGTTTGCACCAGACGCACCTCTGTTCACTGGTCCGGC
GTATTAAAACACGATACATTGTTATTAGTACATTTATTAAGCGCTAGATTCTGTGCGTTGTTGATTTACA
GACAATTGTTGTACGTATTTTAATAATTCATTAAATTTATAATCTTTAGGGTGGTATGTTAGAGCGAAAA
TCAAATGATTTTCAGCGTCTTTATATCTGAATTTAAATATTAAATCCTCAATAGATTTGTAAAATAGGTT
TCGATTAGTTTCAAACAAGGGTTGTTTTTCCGAACCGATGGCTGGACTATCTAATGGATTTTCGCTCAAC
GCCACAAAACTTGCCAAATCTTGTAGCAGCAATCTAGCTTTGTCGATATTCGTTTGTGTTTTGTTTTGTA
ATAAAGGTTCGACGTCGTTCAAAATATTATGCGCTTTTGTATTTCTTTCATCACTGTCGTTAGTGTACAA
TTGACTCGACGTAAACACGTTAAATAGAGCTTGGACATATTTAACATCGGGCGTGTTAGCTTTATTAGGC
CGATTATCGTCGTCGTCCCAACCCTCGTCGTTAGAAGTTGCTTCCGAAGACGATTTTGCCATAGCCACAC
GACGCCTATTAATTGTGTCGGCTAACACGTCCGCGATCAAATTTGTAGTTGAGCTTTTTGGAATTGCGAT
CGCATAACTTCGTATAGCATACATTATACGAAGTTATAAGCTCGGAACGCTGCGCTCGGTCGTTCGGCTG
CGGCGAGCGGTATCAGCTCACTCAAAGGCGGTAATACGGTTATCCACAGAATCAGGGGATAACGCAGGAA
AGAACATGTGAGCAAAAGGCCAGCAAAAGGCCAGGAACCGTAAAAAGGCCGCGTTGCTGGCGTTTTTCCA
TAGGCTCCGCCCCCTGACGAGCATCACAAAAATCGACGCTCAAGTCAGAGGTGGCGAAACCCGACAGGAC
TATAAAGATACCAGGCGTTTCCCCCTGGAAGCTCCCTCGTGCGCTCTCCTGTTCCGACCCTGCCGCTTAC
CGGATACCTGTCCGCCTTTCTCCCTTCGGGAAGCGTGGCGCTTTCTCAATGCTCACGCTGTAGGTATCTC
AGTTCGGTGTAGGTCGTTCGCTCCAAGCTGGGCTGTGTGCACGAACCCCCCGTTCAGCCCGACCGCTGCG
CCTTATCCGGTAACTATCGTCTTGAGTCCAACCCGGTAAGACACGACTTATCGCCACTGGCAGCAGCCAC
TGGTAACAGGATTAGCAGAGCGAGGTATGTAGGCGGTGCTACAGAGTTCTTGAAGTGGTGGCCTAACTAC
GGCTACACTAGAAGAACAGTATTTGGTATCTGCGCTCTGCTGAAGCCAGTTACCTTCGGAAAAAGAGTTG
GTAGCTCTTGATCCGGCAAACAAACCACCGCTGGTAGCGGTGGTTTTTTTGTTTGCAAGCAGCAGATTAC
GCGCAGAAAAAAAGGATCTCAAGAAGATCCTTTGTTACCAATGCTTAATCAGTGAGGCACCTATCTCAGC
GATCTGTCTATTTCGTTCATCCATAGTTGCCTGACTCCCCGTCGTGTAGATAACTACGATACGGGAGGGC
TTACCATCTGGCCCCAGTGCTGCAATGATACCGCGAGACCCACGCTCACCGGCTCCAGATTTATCAGCAA
TAAACCAGCCAGCCGGAAGGGCCGAGCGCAGAAGTGGTCCTGCAACTTTATCCGCCTCCATCCAGTCTAT
TAATTGTTGCCGGGAAGCTAGAGTAAGTAGTTCGCCAGTTAATAGTTTGCGCAACGTTGTTGCCATTGCT
ACAGGCATCGTGGTGTCACGCTCGTCGTTTGGTATGGCTTCATTCAGCTCCGGTTCCCAACGATCAAGGC
GAGTTACATGATCCCCCATGTTGTGCAAAAAAGCGGTTAGCTCCTTCGGTCCTCCGATCGTTGTCAGAAG
TAAGTTGGCCGCAGTGTTATCACTCATGGTTATGGCAGCACTGCATAATTCTCTTACTGTCATGCCATCC
GTAAGATGCTTTTCTGTGACTGGTGAGTACTCAACCAAGTCATTCTGAGAATAGTGTATGCGGCGACCGA
GTTGCTCTTGCCCGGCGTCAATACGGGATAATACCGCGCCACATAGCAGAACTTTAAAAGTGCTCATCAT
TGGAAAACGTTCTTCGGGGCGAAAACTCTCAAGGATCTTACCGCTGTTGAGATCCAGTTCGATGTAACCC
ACTCGTGCACCCAACTGATCTTCAGCATCTTTTACTTTCACCAGCGTTTCTGGGTGAGCAAAAACAGGAA
GGCAAAATGCCGCAAAAAAGGGAATAAGGGCGACACGGAAATGTTGAATACTCATACTCTTCCTTTTTCA
ATATTATTGAAGCATTTATCAGGGTTATTGTCTCATGTCCGCGCGTT
Features (pLannotate 1.2.2; 21 found; start..end, strand, type, name):
      7..42      +  CDS            lef2 (fragment): baculovirus late expression factor 2
    184..1011    +  misc_recomb    baculovirus recombination region (lef2/ORF603): contains ORF603 and part of lef2
   1023..1081    +  misc_recomb    baculovirus recombination region (ORF603) (fragment): contains ORF603 and part of lef2
   1143..1446    +  enhancer       CMV enhancer: human cytomegalovirus immediate early enhancer
   1452..1729    +  promoter       chicken β-actin promoter: No description available
   1730..1865    +  intron         hybrid intron (fragment): hybrid between chicken β-actin (CBA) and minute virus of mice (MMV) introns (Gray et al., 2011)
   1954..2084    +  intron         chimeric intron (fragment): chimera between introns from chicken β-actin and rabbit β-globin
   2150..2168    +  promoter       T7 promoter: promoter for bacteriophage T7 RNA polymerase
   2342..3052    +  CDS            EGFP: EGFP is a basic (constitutively fluorescent) green fluorescent protein published in 1996, derived from Aequorea victoria. It is reported to be a rapidly-maturing weak dimer with moderate acid sensitivity.
   3077..3101    +  protein_bind   attB1: mutant version of attB; recombination site for the Gateway® BP reaction BP Clonase™
   3104..3328    +  CDS            E: VEMP_SARS2 - Experimental evidence at protein level: Swiss-Prot protein existence level 1. Plays a central role in virus morphogenesis and assembly. Acts as a viroporin and self-assembles in host membranes forming pentameric protein-lipid pores that allow ion transport. Also plays a role in the induction of apoptosis (By similarity). Regulates the localization of S protein at cis-Golgi, the place of virus budding (PubMed:33229438). May act by slowing down the cell secretory pathway (PubMed:33229438). May interfere with tight-junction stability by interacting with host MPP5. This would result i
   3336..3360    -  protein_bind   attB2: mutant version of attB; recombination site for the Gateway® BP reaction BP Clonase™
   3395..3412    +  CDS            7xHis (fragment): 6xHis affinity tag
   3424..3492    +  CDS            HBB (fragment): HBB_PONPY - Experimental evidence at transcript level: Swiss-Prot protein existence level 2. Involved in oxygen transport from the lung to the various peripheral tissues. From Pongo pygmaeus (Bornean orangutan).
   3567..3622    +  polyA_signal   β-globin poly(A) signal: rabbit β-globin polyadenylation signal (Gil and Proudfoot, 1987)
   3710..3757    +  terminator     T7 terminator: transcription terminator for bacteriophage T7 RNA polymerase
   3770..4475    +  misc_recomb    baculovirus recombination region (ORF1629): contains part of ORF1629
   4484..4517    +  protein_bind   loxP: Cre-mediated recombination occurs in the 8-bp core sequence (GCATACAT). Cre recombinase
   4685..5272    -  rep_origin     ori: high-copy-number ColE1/pMB1/pBR322/pUC origin of replication
   5285..6145    -  CDS            AmpR: β-lactamase; bla; confers resistance to ampicillin, carbenicillin, and related antibiotics
   6146..6197    -  promoter       AmpR promoter (fragment): bla
