>Addgene plasmid #169399 | pmCellFree_KA1_SARS-COV-2_E | addgene full sequence | sequence record 335422 | Addgene Partial NGS Result
CCAAGATGTGTATAAACGCGCCGGTATGTACAGGAAGAGGTTTATACTAAACTGTTACATTGCAAACGTG
GTTTCGTGTGCCAAGTGTGAAAACCGATGTTTAATCAAGGCTCTGACGCATTTCTACAACCACGACTCCA
AGTGTGTGGGTGAAGTCATGCATCTTTTAATCAAATCCCAAGATGTGTATAAACCACCAAACTGCCAAAA
AATGAAAACTGTCGACAAGCTCTGTCCGTTTGCTGGCAACTGCAAGGGTCTCAATCCTATTTGTAATTAT
TGAATAATAAAACAATTATAAATGTCAAATTTGTTTTTTATTAACGATACAAACCAAACGCAACAAGAAC
ATTTGTAGTATTATCTATAATTGAAAACGCGTAGTTATAATCGCTGAGGTAATATTTAAAATCATTTTCA
AATGATTCACAGTTAATTTGCGACAATATAATTTTATTTTCACATAAACTAGACGCCTTGTCGTCTTCTT
CTTCGTATTCCTTCTCTTTTTCATTTTTCTCTTCATAAAAATTAACATAGTTATTATCGTATCCATATAT
GTATCTATCGTATAGAGTAAATTTTTTGTTGTCATAAATATATATGTCTTTTTTAATGGGGTGTATAGTA
CCGCTGCGCATAGTTTTTCTGTAATTTACAACAGTGCTATTTTCTGGTAGTTCTTCGGAGTGTGTTGCTT
TAATTATTAAATTTATATAATCAATGAATTTGGGATCGTCGGTTTTGTACAATATGTTGCCGGCATAGTA
CGCAGCTTCTTCTAGTTCAATTACACCATTTTTTAGCAGCACCGGATTAACATAACTTTCCAAAATGTTG
TACGAACCGTTAAACAAAAACAGTTCACCTCCCTTTTCTATACTATTGTCTGCGAGCAGTTGTTTGTTGT
TAAAAATAACAGCCATTGTAATGAGACGCACAAACTAATATCACAAACTGGAAATGTCTATCAATATATA
GTTGCTGATGGCCGGCCGTAATGAGACGCACAAACTAATATCACAAACTGGAAATGTCTATCAATATATA
GTTGCTCTAGTTATTAATAGTAATCAATTACGGGGTCATTAGTTCATAGCCCATATATGGAGTTCCGCGT
TACATAACTTACGGTAAATGGCCCGCCTGGCTGACCGCCCAACGACCCCCGCCCATTGACGTCAATAATG
ACGTATGTTCCCATAGTAACGCCAATAGGGACTTTCCATTGACGTCAATGGGTGGAGTATTTACGGTAAA
CTGCCCACTTGGCAGTACATCAAGTGTATCATATGCCAAGTACGCCCCCTATTGACGTCAATGACGGTAA
ATGGCCCGCCTGGCATTATGCCCAGTACATGACCTTATGGGACTTTCCTACTTGGCAGTACATCTACGTA
TTAGTCATCGCTATTACCATGCATGGTCGAGGTGAGCCCCACGTTCTGCTTCACTCTCCCCATCTCCCCC
CCCTCCCCACCCCCAATTTTGTATTTATTTATTTTTTAATTATTTTGTGCAGCGATGGGGGCGGGGGGGG
GGGGGGCGGGGCGGGGCGAGGCGGAGAGGTGCGGCGGCAGCCAATCAGAGCGGCGCGCTCCGAAAGTTTC
CTTTTATGGCGAGGCGGCGGCGGCGGCGGCCCTATAAAAAGCGAAGCGCGCGGCGGGCGGGAGTCGCTGC
GCGCTGCCTTCGCCCCGTGCCCCGCTCCGCCGCCGCCTCGCGCCGCCCGCCCCGGCTCTGACTGACCGCG
TTACTCCCACAGGTGAGCGGGCGGGACGGCCCTTCTCCTTCGGGCTGTAATTAGCGCTTGGTTTAATGAC
GGCTTGTTTCTTTTCTGTGGCTGCGTGAAAGCCTTGAGGGGCTCCGGGAGGGCCCTTTGTGCGGGGGGAG
CGGCTCGGGGCTGTCCGCGGGGGGACGGCTGCCTTCGGGGGGGACGGGGCAGGGCGGGGTTCGGCTTCTG
GCGTGTGACCGGCGGCTCTAGAGCCTCTGCTAACCATGTTCATGCCTTCTTCTTTTTCCTACAGCTCCTG
GGCAACGTGCTGGTTATTGTGCTGTCTCATCATTTTGGCAAAGAATTGGATCGGACGTCTAATACGACTC
ACTATAGGGACATCTTAAGTTTATTTTATTTTATTTTATTTTATTTTATTTTATTTTATTTTATTTTATT
TTATTTTATTTAACCATGACAGTAATGTATAAAGTCTGTAAAGACATTAAACACGTAAGTGAAACCATGG
GCACCTCTGGTCACCACCATCACCACCATCACCACGGCACAAGCAAGGGCGAGGAGCTGTTCACCGGGGT
GGTGCCCATCCTGGTCGAGTTGGACGGCGACGTAAACGGCCACAAGTTCAGCGTGTCCGGCGAGGGCGAG
GGCGATGCCACCTACGGCAAGCTGACCCTGAAGTTCATCTGCACCACCGGCAAGCTGCCCGTGCCCTGGC
CCACCCTCGTGACCACCCTGACCTACGGCGTGCAGTGCTTCAGCCGCTACCCCGACCACATGAAGCAGCA
CGACTTCTTCAAGTCCGCCATGCCCGAAGGCTACGTCCAGGAGCGCACCATCTTCTTCAAGGACGACGGC
AACTACAAGACCCGCGCCGAGGTGAAGTTCGAGGGCGACACCCTGGTGAACCGCATCGAGCTGAAGGGCA
TCGACTTCAAGGAGGACGGCAACATCCTGGGGCACAAGCTGGAGTACAACTACAACAGCCACAACGTCTA
TATCATGGCCGACAAGCAGAAGAACGGCATCAAGGTGAACTTCAAGATCCGCCACAACATCGAGGACGGC
AGCGTGCAGCTCGCCGACCACTACCAGCAGAACACCCCCATCGGCGACGGCCCCGTGCTGCTGCCCGACA
ACCACTACCTGAGCACCCAGTCCGCCCTGAGCAAAGACCCCAACGAGAAGCGCGATCACATGGTCCTGCT
GGAGTTCGTGACCGCCGCCGGGATCACTCTCGGCATGGACGAGCTATACAAGCTGGAGGTGCTCTTCCAG
GGTCCGACAAGTTTGTACAAAAAAGCAGGCTTAATGTACTCTTTCGTTTCTGAAGAAACTGGTACATTGA
TTGTTAATTCTGTTTTGTTGTTCCTGGCTTTTGTTGTTTTTTTATTGGTTACTCTGGCTATTTTGACTGC
TTTAAGATTATGTGCTTACTGTTGTAATATCGTTAACGTTTCTTTGGTTAAGCCATCTTTTTATGTTTAC
TCTAGAGTTAAGAACCTGAATTCTTCTAGAGTTCCAGATTTATTGGTTAACCCAGCTTTCTTGTACAAAG
TGGTGTAAGCGGCCGCCAGCTTTCTAGACCAGTTTAAACATCACCATCACCATCACTAAGTGATTAACCT
CAGGTGCAGGCTGCCTATCAGAAGGTGGTGGCTGGTGTGGCCAATGCCCTGGCTCACAAATACCACTGAG
ATCGATCTTTTTCCCTCTGCCAAAAATTATGGGGACATCATGAAGCCCCTTGAGCATCTGACTTCTGGCT
AATAAAGGAAATTTATTTTCATTGCAATAGTGTGTTGGAATTTTTTGTGTCTCTCACTCGGAAGGACATA
TGGGAGGGCAAATCATTTAAAACATCAGAATGAGTATTTGGTTTAGAGTTTGGCAACATATGCCCATATG
TAACTAGCATAACCCCTTGGGGCCTCTAAACGGGTCTTGAGGGGTTTTTTGCTGAAAGCATGCGGAGGAA
ATTCTCCTTGAAGTTTCCCTGGTGTTCAAAGTAAAGGAGTTTGCACCAGACGCACCTCTGTTCACTGGTC
CGGCGTATTAAAACACGATACATTGTTATTAGTACATTTATTAAGCGCTAGATTCTGTGCGTTGTTGATT
TACAGACAATTGTTGTACGTATTTTAATAATTCATTAAATTTATAATCTTTAGGGTGGTATGTTAGAGCG
AAAATCAAATGATTTTCAGCGTCTTTATATCTGAATTTAAATATTAAATCCTCAATAGATTTGTAAAATA
GGTTTCGATTAGTTTCAAACAAGGGTTGTTTTTCCGAACCGATGGCTGGACTATCTAATGGATTTTCGCT
CAACGCCACAAAACTTGCCAAATCTTGTAGCAGCAATCTAGCTTTGTCGATATTCGTTTGTGTTTTGTTT
TGTAATAAAGGTTCGACGTCGTTCAAAATATTATGCGCTTTTGTATTTCTTTCATCACTGTCGTTAGTGT
ACAATTGACTCGACGTAAACACGTTAAATAGAGCTTGGACATATTTAACATCGGGCGTGTTAGCTTTATT
AGGCCGATTATCGTCGTCGTCCCAACCCTCGTCGTTAGAAGTTGCTTCCGAAGACGATTTTGCCATAGCC
ACACGACGCCTATTAATTGTGTCGGCTAACACGTCCGCGATCAAATTTGTAGTTGAGCTTTTTGGAATTG
CGATCGCATAACTTCGTATAGCATACATTATACGAAGTTATAAGCTCGGAACGCTGCGCTCGGTCGTTCG
GCTGCGGCGAGCGGTATCAGCTCACTCAAAGGCGGTAATACGGTTATCCACAGAATCAGGGGATAACGCA
GGAAAGAACATGTGAGCAAAAGGCCAGCAAAAGGCCAGGAACCGTAAAAAGGCCGCGTTGCTGGCGTTTT
TCCATAGGCTCCGCCCCCTGACGAGCATCACAAAAATCGACGCTCAAGTCAGAGGTGGCGAAACCCGACA
GGACTATAAAGATACCAGGCGTTTCCCCCTGGAAGCTCCCTCGTGCGCTCTCCTGTTCCGACCCTGCCGC
TTACCGGATACCTGTCCGCCTTTCTCCCTTCGGGAAGCGTGGCGCTTTCTCATAGCTCACGCTGTAGGTA
TCTCAGTTCGGTGTAGGTCGTTCGCTCCAAGCTGGGCTGTGTGCACGAACCCCCCGTTCAGCCCGACCGC
TGCGCCTTATCCGGTAACTATCGTCTTGAGTCCAACCCGGTAAGACACGACTTATCGCCACTGGCAGCAG
CCACTGGTAACAGGATTAGCAGAGCGAGGTATGTAGGCGGTGCTACAGAGTTCTTGAAGTGGTGGCCTAA
CTACGGCTACACTAGAAGAACAGTATTTGGTATCTGCGCTCTGCTGAAGCCAGTTACCTTCGGAAAAAGA
GTTGGTAGCTCTTGATCCGGCAAACAAACCACCGCTGGTAGCGGTGGTTTTTTTGTTTGCAAGCAGCAGA
TTACGCGCAGAAAAAAAGGATCTCAAGAAGATCCTTTGTTACCAATGCTTAATCAGTGAGGCACCTATCT
CAGCGATCTGTCTATTTCGTTCATCCATAGTTGCCTGACTCCCCGTCGTGTAGATAACTACGATACGGGA
GGGCTTACCATCTGGCCCCAGTGCTGCAATGATACCGCGAGACCCACGCTCACCGGCTCCAGATTTATCA
GCAATAAACCAGCCAGCCGGAAGGGCCGAGCGCAGAAGTGGTCCTGCAACTTTATCCGCCTCCATCCAGT
CTATTAATTGTTGCCGGGAAGCTAGAGTAAGTAGTTCGCCAGTTAATAGTTTGCGCAACGTTGTTGCCAT
TGCTACAGGCATCGTGGTGTCACGCTCGTCGTTTGGTATGGCTTCATTCAGCTCCGGTTCCCAACGATCA
AGGCGAGTTACATGATCCCCCATGTTGTGCAAAAAAGCGGTTAGCTCCTTCGGTCCTCCGATCGTTGTCA
GAAGTAAGTTGGCCGCAGTGTTATCACTCATGGTTATGGCAGCACTGCATAATTCTCTTACTGTCATGCC
ATCCGTAAGATGCTTTTCTGTGACTGGTGAGTACTCAACCAAGTCATTCTGAGAATAGTGTATGCGGCGA
CCGAGTTGCTCTTGCCCGGCGTCAATACGGGATAATACCGCGCCACATAGCAGAACTTTAAAAGTGCTCA
TCATTGGAAAACGTTCTTCGGGGCGAAAACTCTCAAGGATCTTACCGCTGTTGAGATCCAGTTCGATGTA
ACCCACTCGTGCACCCAACTGATCTTCAGCATCTTTTACTTTCACCAGCGTTTCTGGGTGAGCAAAAACA
GGAAGGCAAAATGCCGCAAAAAAGGGAATAAGGGCGACACGGAAATGTTGAATACTCATACTCTTCCTTT
TTCAATATTATTGAAGCATTTATCAGGGTTATTGTCTCATGTCCGCGCGTTTCCTGCATCTTTTAATCAA
ATC
Features (pLannotate 1.2.2; 22 found; start..end, strand, type, name):
    159..986     +  misc_recomb    baculovirus recombination region (lef2/ORF603): contains ORF603 and part of lef2
    998..1056    +  misc_recomb    baculovirus recombination region (ORF603) (fragment): contains ORF603 and part of lef2
   1118..1421    +  enhancer       CMV enhancer: human cytomegalovirus immediate early enhancer
   1427..1546    +  promoter       chicken β-actin promoter (fragment): No description available
   1543..1669    +  promoter       chicken β-actin promoter (fragment): No description available
   1670..1805    +  intron         hybrid intron (fragment): hybrid between chicken β-actin (CBA) and minute virus of mice (MMV) introns (Gray et al., 2011)
   1894..2024    +  intron         chimeric intron (fragment): chimera between introns from chicken β-actin and rabbit β-globin
   2090..2108    +  promoter       T7 promoter: promoter for bacteriophage T7 RNA polymerase
   2282..2992    +  CDS            EGFP: EGFP is a basic (constitutively fluorescent) green fluorescent protein published in 1996, derived from Aequorea victoria. It is reported to be a rapidly-maturing weak dimer with moderate acid sensitivity.
   3017..3041    +  protein_bind   attB1: mutant version of attB; recombination site for the Gateway® BP reaction BP Clonase™
   3044..3268    +  CDS            E: VEMP_SARS2 - Experimental evidence at protein level: Swiss-Prot protein existence level 1. Plays a central role in virus morphogenesis and assembly. Acts as a viroporin and self-assembles in host membranes forming pentameric protein-lipid pores that allow ion transport. Also plays a role in the induction of apoptosis (By similarity). Regulates the localization of S protein at cis-Golgi, the place of virus budding (PubMed:33229438). May act by slowing down the cell secretory pathway (PubMed:33229438). May interfere with tight-junction stability by interacting with host MPP5. This would result i
   3270..3294    -  protein_bind   attB2: mutant version of attB; recombination site for the Gateway® BP reaction BP Clonase™
   3329..3346    +  CDS            7xHis (fragment): 6xHis affinity tag
   3358..3426    +  CDS            HBB (fragment): HBB_PONPY - Experimental evidence at transcript level: Swiss-Prot protein existence level 2. Involved in oxygen transport from the lung to the various peripheral tissues. From Pongo pygmaeus (Bornean orangutan).
   3501..3556    +  polyA_signal   β-globin poly(A) signal: rabbit β-globin polyadenylation signal (Gil and Proudfoot, 1987)
   3644..3691    +  terminator     T7 terminator: transcription terminator for bacteriophage T7 RNA polymerase
   3704..4409    +  misc_recomb    baculovirus recombination region (ORF1629): contains part of ORF1629
   4418..4451    +  protein_bind   loxP: Cre-mediated recombination occurs in the 8-bp core sequence (GCATACAT). Cre recombinase
   4619..5206    -  rep_origin     ori: high-copy-number ColE1/pMB1/pBR322/pUC origin of replication
   5219..6079    -  CDS            AmpR: β-lactamase; bla; confers resistance to ampicillin, carbenicillin, and related antibiotics
   6080..6131    -  promoter       AmpR promoter (fragment): bla
   6145..17      +  CDS            lef2 (fragment) (across the origin): baculovirus late expression factor 2
