[The description below was written by a language model from this plasmid's Addgene catalogue record and pLannotate feature annotations shown in this document.]
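Description:
pmCellFree_KA1_SARS-COV-2_E is a Gateway-derived expression clone in the pmCellFree_KA1 backbone, catalogued as a cell-free expression vector that can also drive expression in mammalian cells. It is maintained in E. coli as a high-copy plasmid through a ColE1/pUC-type origin and selected with ampicillin via the β-lactamase gene.

The payload is the SARS-CoV-2 envelope (E) protein, a small viroporin involved in virus assembly, placed downstream of EGFP so that it is produced as an N-terminal EGFP fusion. The E coding sequence is flanked by attB1 and attB2 sites, the scars left by Gateway recombination. Transcription can start from two stacked promoter systems. A CAG-type arrangement (CMV enhancer, chicken β-actin promoter and chimeric intron sequences) serves mammalian cells and is paired with a rabbit β-globin polyadenylation signal. A T7 promoter just upstream of the reading frame, matched with a T7 terminator, allows in vitro transcription for coupled cell-free translation. The catalogue lists His and eGFP as N-terminal tags, but the only His stretch annotated in the feature tables lies downstream of attB2, so whether it is translated with the fusion cannot be determined from the record.

The cassette is bracketed by baculovirus recombination regions (lef2/ORF603 and ORF1629), and a loxP site follows. These elements would in principle permit transfer into a baculovirus genome or Cre-mediated plasmid fusion, although the record mentions neither use. The depositor sequence (6,207 nt) and the repository's partial NGS result (6,163 nt) show the same feature layout. The shorter record has gaps within the β-actin promoter and before attB2.
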