Addgene plasmid #169399: pmCellFree_KA1_SARS-COV-2_E
Purpose: Cell-free/mammalian expression vector for SARS-COV-2 virus E with N-term eGFP
Depositing lab: Kirill Alexandrov. Depositing organization: Queensland University of Technology.
Backbone
  Vector backbone: pmCellFree_KA1
  Vector type: Cell-free expression vector
Growth in bacteria
  Bacterial resistance: Ampicillin, 100 μg/mL
  Growth temperature: 37°C
  Growth strain: DH5alpha
  Copy number: High Copy
Gene/Insert
  Gene/Insert name: SARS-COV-2 _E
  Species: SARS-Cov2
  Entrez Gene: E (a.k.a. GU280_gp04)
  Promoter: T7- CMV/CAG
  Tag / fusion protein: His and eGFP (N terminal on insert)
  Cloning method: Gateway Cloning
  Sequencing primers: 5′ NA
Terms and licenses: Academic/Nonprofit Terms; Industry Terms: Not Available to Industry
How to cite: pmCellFree_KA1_SARS-COV-2_E was a gift from Kirill Alexandrov (Addgene plasmid # 169399 ; http://n2t.net/addgene:169399 ; RRID:Addgene_169399)
